>Addgene plasmid #122027 | RFP-(SUMO)6-(SIM)10 | addgene full sequence | sequence record 434238 | Addgene NGS Result
TGTCTTCATCTTCCATCTCCAGTTGTGCCGGAGTGTCTGTCTCGTTGATTGGCTGACCATCAAAGCGAAA
GCGGATCTGGCGCATCGACAGACCTTGACGCTCACAATAGGCTTTCATCAGCTTTGACAGCGGGGTGTGG
CGTTTAATTTTGAACTGCACCACTGAACCATCTTGACCCGCGACTTTCAGGTTAATATGATCGTTCTCAG
TCTTGACGCCTTCTTTGGGTTTTTCCTCACTCATCGAGCCACCAGACCCACCAGAGCCACCGGAGCCACC
CACTACAGTTTGTTGCTGGAAGACGTCAATGGTGTCCTCGTCTTCCATCTCCAGCTGCGCCGGTGTATCG
GTTTCGTTGATTGGCTGACCATCAAAGCGAAAACGAATTTGACGCATGCTCAGCCCTTGACGTTCGCAAT
AGGCTTTCATCAGTTTCGACAGCGGGGTGTGACGTTTGATTTTAAACTGAACAACGGAACCGTCCTGGCC
CGCCACCTTCAGATTAATGTGGTCGTTTTCAGTCTTCACACCCTCTTTCGGTTTTTCTTCGGACATAGAA
CCCCCGCTACCACCGCTCCCGCCGCTTCCGCCAACAACCGTTTGCTGTTGGAACACATCGATGGTATCTT
CATCTTCCATTTCCAGCTGCGCCGGGGTGTCGGTTTCGTTGATTGGCTGACCATCAAAGCGAAAACGAAT
CTGGCGCATCGACAAGCCTTGGCGCTCACAATACGCCTTCATCAGCTTACTTAATGGGGTATGACGTTTA
ATCTTGAACTGCACGACTGAGCCGTCCTGACCGGCGACCTTCAGGTTGATATGGTCGTTTTCGGTTTTAA
CTCCTTCTTTTGGTTTCTCTTCGCTCATGGAACCTCCCGACCCCCCGCTTCCGCCGGAGCCCCCTACGAC
GGTCTGCTGCTGAAATACGTCGATAGTGTCTTCATCCTCCATCTCCAGCTGTGCCGGCGTGTCCGTTTCA
TTAATCGGTTGACCATCAAAGCGGAAGCGAATCTGACGCATAGAAAGACCCTGGCGTTCGCAGTACGCTT
TCATCAGTTTCGACAACGGTGTGTGGCGTTTAATTTTGAACTGAACCACGGACCCATCCTGTCCAGCAAC
CTTCAAGTTAATGTGGTCATTCTCGGTTTTCACGCCCTCCTTAGGCTTCTCTTCTGACATAGACCCTCCA
CTCCCACCGCTCCCGCCGGAGCCTCCGGACTTGTACAGCTCGTCCATGCCGCCGGTGGAGTGGCGGCCCT
CGGCGCGCTCGTACTGTTCCACGATGGTGTAGTCCTCGTTGTGGGAGGTGATGTCCAGCTTGATGTTGAC
GTTGTAGGCGCCGGGCAGCTGCACGGGCTTCTTGGCCTTGTAGGTGGTCTTGACCTCGGCGTCGTAGTGG
CCGCCGTCCTTCAGCTTCAGCCTCTGCTTGATCTCGCCCTTCAGGGCGCCGTCCTCGGGGTACATCCGCT
CGGAGGAGGCCTCCCAGCCCATGGTCTTCTTCTGCATTACGGGGCCGTCGGAGGGGAAGTTGGTGCCGCG
CAGCTTCACCTTGTAGATGAACTCGCCGTCCTGCAGGGAGGAGTCCTGGGTCACGGTCACCACGCCGCCG
TCCTCGAAGTTCATCACGCGCTCCCACTTGAAGCCCTCGGGGAAGGACAGCTTCAAGTAGTCGGGGATGT
CGGCGGGGTGCTTCACGTAGGCCTTGGAGCCGTACATGAACTGAGGGGACAGGATGTCCCAGGCGAAGGG
CAGGGGGCCGCCCTTGGTCACCTTCAGCTTGGCGGTCTGGGTGCCCTCGTAGGGGCGGCCCTCGCCCTCG
CCCTCGATCTCGAACTCGTGGCCGTTCACGGAGCCCTCCATGTGCACCTTGAAGCGCATGAACTCCTTGA
TGATGGCCATGTTGTCCTCCTCGCCCTTGCTCACCATGGTGGCGACCGGTAGCGCTAGCGGATCTGACGG
TTCACTAAACCAGCTCTGCTTATATAGACCTCCCACCGTACACGCCTACCGCCCATTTGCGTCAATGGGG
CGGAGTTGTTACGACATTTTGGAAAGTCCCGTTGATTTTGGTGCCAAAACAAACTCCCATTGACGTCAAT
GGGGTGGAGACTTGGAAATCCCCGTGAGTCAAACCGCTATCCACGCCCATTGATGTACTGCCAAAACCGC
ATCACCATGGTAATAGCGATGACTAATACGTAGATGTACTGCCAAGTAGGAAAGTCCCATAAGGTCATGT
ACTGGGCATAATGCCAGGCGGGCCATTTACCGTCATTGACGTCAATAGGGGGCGTACTTGGCATATGATA
CACTTGATGTACTGCCAAGTGGGCAGTTTACCGTAAATACTCCACCCATTGACGTCAATGGAAAGTCCCT
ATTGGCGTTACTATGGGAACATACGTCATTATTGACGTCAATGGGCGGGGGTCGTTGGGCGGTCAGCCAG
GCGGGCCATTTACCGTAAGTTATGTAACGCGGAACTCCATATATGGGCTATGAACTAATGACCCCGTAAT
TGATTACTATTAATAACTAATGCATGGCGGTAATACGGTTATCCACAGAATCAGGGGATAACGCAGGAAA
GAACATGTGAGCAAAAGGCCAGCAAAAGGCCAGGAACCGTAAAAAGGCCGCGTTGCTGGCGTTTTTCCAT
AGGCTCCGCCCCCCTGACGAGCATCACAAAAATCGACGCTCAAGTCAGAGGTGGCGAAACCCGACAGGAC
TATAAAGATACCAGGCGTTTCCCCCTGGAAGCTCCCTCGTGCGCTCTCCTGTTCCGACCCTGCCGCTTAC
CGGATACCTGTCCGCCTTTCTCCCTTCGGGAAGCGTGGCGCTTTCTCATAGCTCACGCTGTAGGTATCTC
AGTTCGGTGTAGGTCGTTCGCTCCAAGCTGGGCTGTGTGCACGAACCCCCCGTTCAGCCCGACCGCTGCG
CCTTATCCGGTAACTATCGTCTTGAGTCCAACCCGGTAAGACACGACTTATCGCCACTGGCAGCAGCCAC
TGGTAACAGGATTAGCAGAGCGAGGTATGTAGGCGGTGATACAGAGTTCTTGAAGTGGTGGCCTAACTAC
GGCTACACTAGAAGAACAGTATTTGGTATCTGCGCTCTGCTGAAGCCAGTTACCTTCGGAAAAAGAGTTG
GTAGCTCTTGATCCGGCAAACAAACCACCGCTGGTAGCGGTGGTTTTTTTGTTTGCAAGCAGCAGATTAC
GCGCAGAAAAAAAGGATCTCAAGAAGATCCTTTGATCTTTTCTACGGGGTCTGACGCTCAGTGGAACGAA
AACTCACGTTAAGGGATTTTGGTCATGAGATTATCAAAAAGGATCTTCACCTAGATCCTTTTAAATTAAA
AATGAAGTTTTAAATCAATCTAAAGTATATATGAGTAACCTGAGGCTATGGCAGGGCCTGCCGCCCCGAC
GTTGGCTGCGAGCCCTGGGCCTTCACCCGAACTTGGGGGGTGGGGTGGGGAAAAGGAAGAAACGCGGGCG
TATTGGCCCCAATGGGGTCTCGGTGGGGTATCGACAGAGTGCCAGCCCTGGGACCGAACCCCGCGTTTAT
GAACAAACGACCCAACACCGTGCGTTTTATTCTGTCTTTTTATTGCCGTCATAGCGCGGGTTCCTTCCGG
TATTGTCTCCTTCCGTGTTTCAGTTAGCCTCCCCCTAGGGTGGGCGAAGAACTCCAGCATGAGATCCCCG
CGCTGGAGGATCATCCAGCCGGCGTCCCGGAAAACGATTCCGAAGCCCAACCTTTCATAGAAGGCGGCGG
TGGAATCGAAATCTCGTGATGGCAGGTTGGGCGTCGCTTGGTCGGTCATTTCGAACCCCAGAGTCCCGCT
CAGAAGAACTCGTCAAGAAGGCGATAGAAGGCGATGCGCTGCGAATCGGGAGCGGCGATACCGTAAAGCA
CGAGGAAGCGGTCAGCCCATTCGCCGCCAAGCTCTTCAGCAATATCACGGGTAGCCAACGCTATGTCCTG
ATAGCGGTCCGCCACACCCAGCCGGCCACAGTCGATGAATCCAGAAAAGCGGCCATTTTCCACCATGATA
TTCGGCAAGCAGGCATCGCCATGGGTCACGACGAGATCCTCGCCGTCGGGCATGCTCGCCTTGAGCCTGG
CGAACAGTTCGGCTGGCGCGAGCCCCTGATGCTCTTCGTCCAGATCATCCTGATCGACAAGACCGGCTTC
CATCCGAGTACGTGCTCGCTCGATGCGATGTTTCGCTTGGTGGTCGAATGGGCAGGTAGCCGGATCAAGC
GTATGCAGCCGCCGCATTGCATCAGCCATGATGGATACTTTCTCGGCAGGAGCAAGGTGAGATGACAGGA
GATCCTGCCCCGGCACTTCGCCCAATAGCAGCCAGTCCCTTCCCGCTTCAGTGACAACGTCGAGCACAGC
TGCGCAAGGAACGCCCGTCGTGGCCAGCCACGATAGCCGCGCTGCCTCGTCTTGCAGTTCATTCAGGGCA
CCGGACAGGTCGGTCTTGACAAAAAGAACCGGGCGCCCCTGCGCTGACAGCCGGAACACGGCGGCATCAG
AGCAGCCGATTGTCTGTTGTGCCCAGTCATAGCCGAATAGCCTCTCCACCCAAGCGGCCGGAGAACCTGC
GTGCAATCCATCTTGTTCAATCATGCGAAACGATCCTCATCCTGTCTCTTGATCGATCTTTGCAAAAGCC
TAGGCCTCCAAAAAAGCCTCCTCACTACTTCTGGAATAGCTCAGAGGCCGAGGCGGCCTCGGCCTCTGCA
TAAATAAAAAAAATTAGTCAGCCATGGGGCGGAGAATGGGCGGAACTGGGCGGAGTTAGGGGCGGGATGG
GCGGAGTTAGGGGCGGGACTATGGTTGCTGACTAATTGAGATGCATGCTTTGCATACTTCTGCCTGCTGG
GGAGCCTGGGGACTTTCCACACCTGGTTGCTGACTAATTGAGATGCATGCTTTGCATACTTCTGCCTGCT
GGGGAGCCTGGGGACTTTCCACACCCTAACTGACACACATTCCACAGCTGGTTCTTTCCGCCTCAGGACT
CTTCCTTTTTCAATATTATTGAAGCATTTATCAGGGTTATTGTCTCATGAGCGGATACATATTTGAATGT
ATTTAGAAAAATAAACAAATAGGGGTTCCGCGCACATTTCCCCGAAAAGTGCCACCTG
[124 nt withheld, positions 5169-5292]
C
[91 nt withheld, positions 5294-5384]
A
[49 nt withheld, positions 5386-5434]
CCTTTGACGTTGGAGTCCACGTTCTTT
[37 nt withheld, positions 5462-5498]
ACCCTATCTCGGTCTATTCTTTTGATTTATAAGGGATTTTGCCGATTTCGGCCTATTGGTTAAAAAATGA
GCTGATTTAACAAAAATTTAACGCGAATTTTAACAAAATATTAACGCTTACAATTTACGCCTTAAGATAC
ATTGATGAGTTTGGACAAACCACAACTAGAATGCAGTGAAAAAAATGCTTTATTTGTGAAATTTGTGATG
CTATTGCTTTATTTGTAACCATTATAAGCTGCAATAAACAAGTTAACAACAACAATTGCATTCATTTTAT
GTTTCAGGTTCAGGGGGAGGTGTGGGAGGTTTTTTAAAGCAAGTAAAACCTCTACAAATGTGGTATGGCT
GATTATGATCAGTTATCTAGATCCGGTGGATCCCGGGCCCGCGGTACCGTCGACCTAAGATCCCCCCGAG
CCGCCCCGTTTCGCCGGCGGGTCCTCTTCCTCATCGCTACTGCTTTCGATCGTCAGATCGATAACGTCCA
CTTTAGATCCGCCGCTGCCGCCGCTGCCCCCGCTCCCTCCGCGTTTTGCTGGTGGATCTTCTTCCTCGTC
GCTACTGCTTTCGATGGTGAGGTCAATCACGTCAACTTTACTGCCGCCTGAACCGCCAGAACCCCCTGAG
CCCCCACGTTTAGCCGGTGGATCTTCTTCTTCATCGCTGCTAGATTCGATCGTTAAGTCAATTACATCGA
CTTTGCTTCCGCCGCTGCCGCCCGAACCTCCCGAGCCGCCACGTTTCGCTGGAGGATCTTCCTCTTCATC
GCTCGAAGATTCAATTGTAAGGTCAATGACATCAACTTTCGAGCCGCCGCTCCCGCCAGAGCCACCGCTA
CCGCCGCGTTTGGCAGGCGGATCTTCTTCTTCGTCGCTGCTGCTTTCGATGGTCAAGTCGATCACATCTA
CTTTGCTCCCACCAGAGCCACCGGAGCCCCCCGAGCCGCCCCGTTTCGCCGGCGGGTCCTCTTCCTCATC
GCTACTGCTTTCGATCGTCAGATCGATAACGTCCACTTTAGATCCGCCGCTGCCGCCGCTGCCCCCGCTC
CCTCCGCGTTTTGCTGGTGGATCTTCTTCCTCGTCGCTACTGCTTTCGATGGTGAGGTCAATCACGTCAA
CTTTACTGCCGCCTGAACCGCCAGAACCCCCTGAGCCCCCACGTTTAGCCGGTGGATCTTCTTCTTCATC
GCTGCTAGATTCGATCGTTAAGTCAATTACATCGACTTTGCTTCCGCCGCTGCCGCCCGAACCTCCCGAG
CCGCCACGTTTCGCTGGAGGATCTTCCTCTTCATCGCTCGAAGATTCAATTGTAAGGTCAATGACATCAA
CTTTCGAGCCGCCGCTCCCGCCAGAGCCACCGCTACCGCCGCGTTTGGCAGGCGGATCTTCTTCTTCGTC
GCTGCTGCTTTCGATGGTCAAGTCGATCACATCTACTTTGCTCCCACCAGAGCCACCTGATCCACCGGAG
CCGCCGACCACTGTCTGTTGCTGAAACACGTCAATAGTATCCTCGTCTTCCATTTCCAGTTGTGCCGGGG
TGTCCGTTTCATTAATTGGTTGCCCGTCAAAGCGAAAGCGAATCTGGCGCATAGACAGGCCTTGGCGTTC
GCAATATGCTTTCATCAGTTTAGATAACGGGGTGTGACGCTTGATTTTAAATTGCACTACACTACCATCT
TGGCCCGCAACTTTCAGATTAATGTGATCATTTTCGGTCTTTACCCCTTCCTTCGGCTTTTCCTCAGACA
TACTACCACCTGATCCCCCTGATCCACCGGAGCCGCCGACCACTGTCTGTTGCTGAAACACGTCAATAGT
ATCCTCGTCTTCCATTTCCAGTTGTGCCGGGGTGTCCGTTTCATTAATTGGTTGCCCGTCAAAGCGAAAG
CGAATCTGGCGCATAGACAGGCCTTGGCGTTCGCAATATGCTTTCATCAGTTTAGATAACGGGGTGTGAC
GCTTGATTTTAAATTGCACTACACTACCATCTTGGCCCGCAACTTTCAGATTAATGTGATCATTTTCGGT
CTTTACCCCTTCCTTCGGCTTTTCCTCAGACATACTACCACCTGATCCCCCGCTACCGCCGCTCCCTCCC
ACCACGGTCTGCTGTTGAAAAACATCGATGG
Features (pLannotate 1.2.2; 17 found; start..end, strand, type, name):
    911..1180    -  CDS            SUMO2 (fragment): SUMO2_BOVIN - Also known as SMT3B From Bos taurus (Bovine).
   1220..1927    -  CDS            mCherry: mCherry is a basic (constitutively fluorescent) red fluorescent protein published in 2004, derived from Discosoma sp.. It is reported to be a very rapidly-maturing monomer with low acid sensitivity.
   1972..2175    -  promoter       CMV promoter: human cytomegalovirus (CMV) immediate early promoter
   2176..2479    -  enhancer       CMV enhancer: human cytomegalovirus immediate early enhancer
   2654..3242    -  rep_origin     ori: high-copy-number ColE1/pMB1/pBR322/pUC origin of replication
   3464..3480    +  polyA_signal   bGH poly(A) signal (fragment): bovine growth hormone polyadenylation signal
   3571..3618    -  polyA_signal   HSV TK poly(A) signal: herpes simplex virus thymidine kinase polyadenylation signal (Cole and Stacy, 1985)
   3677..3829    -  CDS            ble (fragment): BLE_KLEPN - Experimental evidence at protein level: Swiss-Prot protein existence level 1. Binding protein with a strong affinity to the bleomycin family of antibiotics. Binds to CL990; an antimitotic-antibiotic compound. From Klebsiella pneumoniae.
   3850..4644    -  CDS            NeoR/KanR: aminoglycoside phosphotransferase from Tn5; aph(3')-II (or nptII); confers resistance to neomycin, kanamycin, and G418 (Geneticin®)
   4679..5036    -  promoter       SV40 promoter: SV40 enhancer and early promoter
   5038..5142    -  promoter       AmpR promoter: bla
   5169..5597    +  rep_origin     f1 ori (sequence partly withheld): f1 bacteriophage origin of replication; arrow indicates direction of (+) strand synthesis
   5631..5752    -  polyA_signal   SV40 poly(A) signal: SV40 polyadenylation signal
   5775..5859    -  CDS            large T antigen (fragment): large T antigen from SV40 (simian virus 40)
   5876..5902    -  misc_feature   MCS (fragment): multiple cloning site
   6869..6937    -  CDS            Pias2 (fragment): PIAS2_RAT - Also known as Miz1, Piasx. Experimental evidence at protein level: Swiss-Prot protein existence level 1. Functions as an E3-type small ubiquitin-like modifier (SUMO) ligase, stabilizing the interaction between UBE2I and the substrate, and as a SUMO-tethering factor. Plays a crucial role as a transcriptional coregulation in various cellular pathways, including the STAT pathway, the p53 pathway and the steroid hormone signaling pathway. The effects of this transcriptional coregulation, transactivation or silencing may vary depending upon the biological context and PIAS2 isoform studi
   6980..7249    -  CDS            SUMO2 (fragment): SUMO2_BOVIN - Also known as SMT3B From Bos taurus (Bovine).
