[The description below was written by a language model from this plasmid's Addgene catalogue record and pLannotate feature annotations shown in this document.]
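Description:
RFP-(SUMO)6-(SIM)10 is a mammalian expression plasmid built on the Clontech pC1-mCherry backbone. It encodes a synthetic multivalent scaffold protein fused at its N terminus to the red fluorescent protein mCherry. Expression is driven by the human CMV immediate-early enhancer and promoter and terminated by an SV40 polyadenylation signal. The insert, cloned between BspEI and SalI sites downstream of mCherry, consists of six tandem copies of human SUMO3 followed by ten copies of the SUMO-interacting motif (SIM) from PIASx (PIAS2), with each module separated by a flexible (GGS)4 linker.

The plasmid replicates in E. coli at high copy from a ColE1/pUC-type origin and also carries an f1 origin. A single Tn5 NeoR/KanR gene sits behind tandem bacterial (bla) and SV40 early promoters and ends in an HSV TK polyadenylation signal. It provides kanamycin selection in bacteria and G418 selection in mammalian cells.

The automated feature table detects only two SUMO-like segments and one PIAS2 fragment, matched to bovine SUMO2 and rat Pias2 references. This most likely reflects the difficulty of annotating a highly repetitive insert and the close homology among these proteins, rather than a different design. The sequenced record is also slightly shorter (7,629 nt) than the catalogued total size (7,674 bp).

Because SUMO and SIM modules bind one another, the polyvalent protein acts as a scaffold that phase separates into biomolecular condensates in cells, visible by red fluorescence. With SIM modules in excess over SUMO, the condensates are intended to recruit SUMO-containing client proteins. This makes the construct a tool for studying how scaffold stoichiometry controls the composition of phase-separated bodies.
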