Addgene plasmid #122027: RFP-(SUMO)6-(SIM)10
Purpose: Mammalian expression plasmid for multivalent scaffold of (SUMO)6-(SIM)10 biomolecular condensates to recruit SUMO-containing client proteins.
Depositing lab: Michael Rosen. Publication: Compositional Control of Phase-Separated Cellular Bodies. Banani SF, Rice AM, Peeples WB, Lin Y, Jain S, Parker R, Rosen MK. Cell. 2016 Jul 28;166(3):651-663. doi: 10.1016/j.cell.2016.06.010. Epub 2016 Jun 30. PubMed 27374333.
Backbone
  Vector backbone: pC1-mCherry
  Backbone manufacturer: Clontech
  Backbone size w/o insert (bp): 4722
  Total vector size (bp): 7674
  Modifications to backbone: unknown
  Vector type: Mammalian Expression
  Selectable markers: Neomycin (select with G418)
Growth in bacteria
  Bacterial resistance: Kanamycin, 50 μg/mL
  Growth temperature: 37°C
  Growth strain: DH5alpha
  Copy number: High Copy
Gene/Insert
  Gene/Insert name: 6 repeats of human SUMO3 and 10 repeats of human SUMO interactive motif (SIM) from PIASx each separated by (GGS)4
  Species: H. sapiens (human)
  Insert size (bp): 2952
  Entrez Gene: PIAS2 (a.k.a. ARIP3, DIP, MIZ1, PIASX, SIZ2, ZMIZ4); SUMO3 (a.k.a. SMT3A, SMT3H1, SUMO-3, Smt3B)
  Promoter: CMV
  Tag / fusion protein: mCherry (N terminal on backbone)
  Cloning method: Restriction Enzyme; 5′ cloning site BspEI (not destroyed); 3′ cloning site SalI (not destroyed)
  Sequencing primers: 5′ CCCCGTAATGCAGAAGAAGA; 3′ TGTGGGAGGTTTTTTAAAGCAAG
Terms and licenses: Academic/Nonprofit Terms; Industry Terms: Not Available to Industry
How to cite: RFP-(SUMO)6-(SIM)10 was a gift from Michael Rosen (Addgene plasmid # 122027 ; http://n2t.net/addgene:122027 ; RRID:Addgene_122027)
